Addgene plasmid #54559: EBFP2-Lifeact-7
Purpose: (Empty Backbone) Localization: Actin, Excitation: 383, Emission: 448
Depositing lab: Michael Davidson. Depositing organization: Florida State University, Tallahassee.
Backbone
  Vector backbone: EBFP2-Lifeact
  Backbone size w/o insert (bp): 4800
  Vector type: Mammalian Expression
  Selectable markers: Neomycin (select with G418)
  Backbone size (bp): 4800
  Tag / fusion protein: EBFP2 (C terminal on backbone)
Growth in bacteria
  Bacterial resistance: Kanamycin, 50 μg/mL
  Growth temperature: 37°C
  Growth strain: DH5alpha
  Copy number: High Copy
Gene/Insert
  Gene/Insert name: Lifeact-EBFP2
  Tag / fusion protein: EBFP2 (C terminal on backbone)
Terms and licenses: Academic/Nonprofit Terms; Industry Terms
Depositor comments: . Excitation = 383; Emission = 448
How to cite: EBFP2-Lifeact-7 was a gift from Michael Davidson (Addgene plasmid # 54559 ; http://n2t.net/addgene:54559 ; RRID:Addgene_54559)
