[The description below was written by a language model from this plasmid's Addgene catalogue record.]
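Description:
EBFP2-Lifeact-7 is a mammalian expression plasmid of about 4.8 kb that encodes a fluorescent actin marker, Lifeact fused to the blue fluorescent protein EBFP2. The catalogue lists it as an "empty backbone", but the recorded insert is Lifeact-EBFP2, with EBFP2 positioned at the C terminus of the fusion. Lifeact is a short actin-binding peptide widely used to label filamentous actin in living cells without having to express a tagged actin itself. EBFP2 is an improved blue variant in the GFP family, and the record gives its excitation maximum as 383 nm and its emission maximum as 448 nm. The fusion is therefore expected to localize to actin structures and report them in the blue channel, leaving green, yellow and red channels free for other probes in multicolour imaging.

The plasmid is propagated in E. coli as a high-copy vector under kanamycin selection. For mammalian cells it carries a neomycin resistance marker, so stably transfected lines can be selected with G418, although constructs of this type are also commonly used by transient transfection. The record does not state the promoter driving the fusion, the origin of replication, the polyadenylation signal or the linker between Lifeact and EBFP2, and no feature table is provided, so these elements cannot be confirmed here. The meaning of the "7" in the name is likewise not explained. The supported use is live- or fixed-cell fluorescence microscopy of the actin cytoskeleton in mammalian cells.
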