>Addgene plasmid #54559 | EBFP2-Lifeact-7 | depositor partial sequence | sequence record 84956 | insert sequence
CAACGGGACTTTCCAAAATGTCGTAACAACTCCGCCCCCATTGACGCAAATGGGCGGTAGGCGTGTACGG
TGGGAGGTCTATATAAGCAGAGCTGGTTTAGTGAACCGTCAGATCCGCTAGCGCCACCATGGGCGTGGCC
GACTTGATCAAGAAGTTCGAGTCCATCTCCAAGGAGGAGGGGGATCCACCGGTCGCCACCATGGTGAGCA
AGGGCGAGGAGCTGTTCACCGGGGTGGTGCCCATCCTGGTCGAGCTGGACGGCGACGTAAACGGCCACAA
GTTCAGCGTGAGGGGCGAGGGCGAGGGCGATGCCACCAACGGCAAGCTGACCCTGAAGTTCATCTGCACC
ACCGGCAAGCTGCCCGTGCCCTGGCCCACCCTCGTGACCACCCTGAGCCACGGCGTGCAGTGCTTCGCCC
GCTACCCCGACCACATGAAGCAGCACGACTTCTTCAAGTCCGCCATGCCCGAAGGCTACGTCCAGGAGCG
CACCATCTTCTTCAAGGACGACGGCACCTACAAGACCCGCGCCGAGGTGAAGTTCGAGGGCGACACCCTG
GTGAACCGCATCGAGCTGAAGGGCGTCGACTTCAAGGAGGACGGCAACATCCTGGGGCACAAGCTGGAGT
ACAACTTCAACAGCCACAACATCTATATCATGGCCGTCAAGCAGAAGAACGGCATCAAGGTGAACTTCAA
GATCCGCCACAACGTGGAGGACGGCAGCGTGCAGCTCGCCGACCACTACCAGCAGAACACCCCCATCGGC
GACGGCCCCGTGCTGCTGCCCGACAGCCACTACCTGAGCACCCAGTCCGTGCTGAGCAAAGACCCCAACG
AGAAGCGCGATCACATGGTCCTGCTGGAGTTCCGCACCGCCGCCGGGATCACTCTCGGCATGGACGAGCT
GTACAAGTAAAGCGGCCGCGACTCTAGATCATAATCAGCCATACCACATTTGTAGAGGTTTTACTTGCTT
TAAAAAAACCTCCC
