>Addgene plasmid #54559 | EBFP2-Lifeact-7 | addgene partial sequence | sequence record 93326 | CMV-F 5'-CGCAAATGGGCGGTAGGCGTG-3'
GTGAACCGTCAGATCCGCTAGCGCCACCATGGGCGTGGCCGACTTGATCAAGAAGTTCGAGTCCATCTCC
AAGGAGGAGGGGGATCCACCGGTCGCCACCATGGTGAGCAAGGGCGAGGAGCTGTTCACCGGGGTGGTGC
CCATCCTGGTCGAGCTGGACGGCGACGTAAACGGCCACAAGTTCAGCGTGAGGGGCGAGGGCGAGGGCGA
TGCCACCAACGGCAAGCTGACCCTGAAGTTCATCTGCACCACCGGCAAGCTGCCCGTGCCCTGGCCCACC
CTCGTGACCACCCTGAGCCACGGCGTGCAGTGCTTCGCCCGCTACCCCGACCACATGAAGCAGCACGACT
TCTTCAAGTCCGCCATGCCCGAAGGCTACGTCCAGGAGCGCACCATCTTCTTCAAGGACGACGGCACCTA
CAAGACCCGCGCCGAGGTGAAGTTCGAGGGCGACACCCTGGTGAACCGCATCGAGCTGAAGGGCGTCGAC
TTCAAGGAGGACGGCAACATCCTGGGGCACAAGCTGGAGTACAACTTCAACAGCCACAACATCTATATCA
TGGCCGTCAAGCAGAAGAACGGCATCAAGGTGAACTTCAAGATCCGCCACAACGTGGAGGACGGCAGCGT
GCAGCTCGCCGACCACTACCAGCAGAACACCCCCATCGGCGACGGCCCCGTGCTGCTGCCCGACAGCCAC
TACCTGAGCACCCAGTCCGTGCTGAGCAAAGACCCCAACGAGAAGCGCGATCACATGGTCCTGCTGGAGT
TCCGCACCGCCGCCGGGATCACTCTCGGCATGGACGAGCTGTACAAGTAA
